Addgene plasmid #214633: pGL4_10xUAS-CMVmin-BC0425-luc2
Purpose: barcoded assay, UAS sensor for split TEV assays
Depositing lab: Michael Wehr. Depositing organization: Systasy Bioscience GmbH. Publication: Protocol for identifying properties of ERBB receptor antagonists using the barcoded ERBBprofiler assay. Popovic L, Rossner MJ, Wehr MC. STAR Protoc. 2024 Apr 16;5(2):102987. doi: 10.1016/j.xpro.2024.102987. PubMed 38635397.
Backbone
  Vector backbone: pGL4
  Vector type: Mammalian Expression, Luciferase
Growth in bacteria
  Bacterial resistance: Ampicillin, 100 μg/mL
  Growth temperature: 37°C
  Growth strain: DH5alpha
  Copy number: High Copy
Gene/Insert
  Gene/Insert name: 10x clustered UAS element with barcode 0425
  Species: Synthetic
  Cloning method: Gateway Cloning
Terms and licenses: Academic/Nonprofit Terms; Industry Terms: Not Available to Industry
How to cite: pGL4_10xUAS-CMVmin-BC0425-luc2 was a gift from Michael Wehr (Addgene plasmid # 214633 ; http://n2t.net/addgene:214633 ; RRID:Addgene_214633)
