[The description below was written by a language model from this plasmid's Addgene catalogue record and pLannotate feature annotations shown in this document.]
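Description:
pGL4_10xUAS-CMVmin-BC0425-luc2 is a 6.7 kb mammalian luciferase reporter plasmid built on the pGL4 backbone. It serves as a Gal4-responsive (UAS) sensor in barcoded split TEV assays. It replicates in E. coli at high copy from a ColE1/pUC-type origin and is selected with ampicillin through the AmpR β-lactamase gene. An SV40 enhancer/early promoter drives a hygromycin B phosphotransferase cassette with a synthetic poly(A) signal, which would allow hygromycin selection of transfected mammalian cells. Upstream of the reporter region sit a synthetic poly(A) signal and an RNA polymerase II pause site, standard pGL4 elements that limit spurious read-through transcription into the reporter.

The synthetic sensor cassette was assembled by Gateway cloning, as shown by the attB1, attB4, attB3 and attB2 sites separating its modules. Between attB1 and attB4 lies the clustered UAS element. The record describes it as ten Gal4-binding sites, although the automated annotation detects only scattered UAS fragments. A minimal CMV promoter follows; it has little basal activity by design, so transcription depends on a Gal4 DNA-binding-domain activator occupying the UAS sites. Between attB3 and attB2, facing T3 and T7 promoter sequences flank a short region that presumably holds barcode 0425, though the barcode is not annotated as a feature. Downstream is firefly luc2 fused to the hCL1 and hPEST degradation sequences, which destabilise the protein so that the signal tracks transcription closely, followed by an SV40 poly(A) signal.

In split TEV assays, reconstituted protease activity typically releases a Gal4-based transcription factor that then activates this sensor. The output can be read as luminescence or as expressed barcode transcripts, which allows many assays to be multiplexed. The associated publication applies this to profiling ERBB receptor antagonists.
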