Features (pLannotate 1.2.2; 25 found; start..end, strand, type, name):
     47..71      +  protein_bind   attB1: mutant version of attB; recombination site for the Gateway® BP reaction BP Clonase™
    101..119     +  protein_bind   5X UAS (fragment): five tandem copies of the "ScaI site" 17-mer CGGAGTACTGTCCTCCG, an upstream activating sequence (UAS) that efficiently binds yeast Gal4 (Webster et al., 1988; Pfeiffer et al., 2010) GAL4
    187..204     +  protein_bind   5X UAS (fragment): five tandem copies of the "ScaI site" 17-mer CGGAGTACTGTCCTCCG, an upstream activating sequence (UAS) that efficiently binds yeast Gal4 (Webster et al., 1988; Pfeiffer et al., 2010) GAL4
    235..253     +  protein_bind   5X UAS (fragment): five tandem copies of the "ScaI site" 17-mer CGGAGTACTGTCCTCCG, an upstream activating sequence (UAS) that efficiently binds yeast Gal4 (Webster et al., 1988; Pfeiffer et al., 2010) GAL4
    321..338     +  protein_bind   5X UAS (fragment): five tandem copies of the "ScaI site" 17-mer CGGAGTACTGTCCTCCG, an upstream activating sequence (UAS) that efficiently binds yeast Gal4 (Webster et al., 1988; Pfeiffer et al., 2010) GAL4
    358..378     -  protein_bind   attB4: mutant version of attB; core recombination site for the Gateway® BP reaction BP Clonase™
    394..431     +  promoter       minimal CMV promoter: human cytomegalovirus (CMV) immediate early promoter
    514..534     +  protein_bind   attB3: mutant version of attB; core recombination site for the Gateway® BP reaction BP Clonase™
    561..579     +  promoter       T3 promoter: promoter for bacteriophage T3 RNA polymerase
    643..661     -  promoter       T7 promoter: promoter for bacteriophage T7 RNA polymerase
    688..708     -  protein_bind   attB2: mutant version of attB; core recombination site for the Gateway® BP reaction BP Clonase™
    773..2425    +  CDS            luciferase: firefly luciferase synthetic luc2 version of the luciferase gene
   2429..2476    +  CDS            hCL1: non-ORF yeast peptide conferring ubiquitin-dependent degradation human codon-optimized
   2483..2599    +  CDS            hPEST: PEST degradation sequence from mouse ornithine decarboxylase human codon-optimized
   2648..2769    -  polyA_signal   SV40 poly(A) signal: SV40 polyadenylation signal
   2795..2926    -  CDS            LT_SV40 (fragment): Experimental evidence at protein level: Swiss-Prot protein existence level 1. Isoform 17kT antigen targets host RBL2 for degradation and promotes cell proliferation. Transactivates host cyclin A promoter through its J domain. From Simian virus 40 (SV40).
   2963..3320    +  promoter       SV40 promoter: SV40 enhancer and early promoter
   3351..4388    +  CDS            HygR: hygromycin B phosphotransferase confers resistance to hygromycin
   4412..4460    +  polyA_signal   poly(A) signal: synthetic polyadenylation signal
   4476..4607    +  CDS            TcR (fragment): tetracycline efflux protein; tet; confers resistance to tetracycline
   4787..5375    -  rep_origin     ori: high-copy-number ColE1/pMB1/pBR322/pUC origin of replication
   5575..6435    -  CDS            AmpR: β-lactamase confers resistance to ampicillin, carbenicillin, and related antibiotics
   6436..6477    -  promoter       AmpR promoter (fragment): bla
   6540..6588    +  polyA_signal   poly(A) signal: synthetic polyadenylation signal
   6602..6693    +  misc_feature   pause site: RNA polymerase II transcriptional pause signal from the human α2 globin gene
>Addgene plasmid #214633 | pGL4_10xUAS-CMVmin-BC0425-luc2 | addgene full sequence | sequence record 424098 | Addgene NGS Result
GGCCTAACTGGCCGGTACCTGAGCTCGCTAGCCTCGAGGATATCAAACAAGTTTGTACAAAAAAGCAGGC
TCCCTAACTGGCCGGTACCGAGTTTCTAGACGGAGTACTGTCCTCCGAGCGGAGTACTGTCCTCCGACTC
GAGCGGAGTACTGTCCTCCGATCGGAGTACTGTCCTCCGCGAATTCCGGAGTACTGTCCTCCGAAGACGC
TAGTGCCGGTACCGAGTTTCTAGACGGAGTACTGTCCTCCGAGCGGAGTACTGTCCTCCGACTCGAGCGG
AGTACTGTCCTCCGATCGGAGTACTGTCCTCCGCGAATTCCGGAGTACTGTCCTCCGAAGACGCTAGCGG
GGGGCTACAACTTTTCTATACAAAGTTGCGGTACCCGGGTCGAGTAGGCGTGTACGGTGGGAGGCCTATA
TAAGCAGAGCTCGTTTAGTGAACCGTCAGATCGCCTGGAGACGCCATCCACGCTGTTTTGACCTCCATAG
AAGACACCGGGACCGATCCAGCCCAACTTTGTATAATAAAGTTGAGCTAGTTGCTAAGTCTGCCGAGTAG
AATTAACCCTCACTAAAGGGTAGGTGACACTATCTTTTACTCAAAAATCACATACAGGGTCAACATCTTT
CTTTATCACAAACCTATAGTGAGTCGTATTAGTAGACGCGAGTCAATGCATGTACGACAGCTTTCTTGTA
CAAAGTGGTTCGATATCAAGATCTGGCCTCGGCGGCCAAGCTTGGCAATCCGGTACTGTTGGTAAAGCCA
CCATGGAAGATGCCAAAAACATTAAGAAGGGCCCAGCGCCATTCTACCCACTCGAAGACGGGACCGCCGG
CGAGCAGCTGCACAAAGCCATGAAGCGCTACGCCCTGGTGCCCGGCACCATCGCCTTTACCGACGCACAT
ATCGAGGTGGACATTACCTACGCCGAGTACTTCGAGATGAGCGTTCGGCTGGCAGAAGCTATGAAGCGCT
ATGGGCTGAATACAAACCATCGGATCGTGGTGTGCAGCGAGAATAGCTTGCAGTTCTTCATGCCCGTGTT
GGGTGCCCTGTTCATCGGTGTGGCTGTGGCCCCAGCTAACGACATCTACAACGAGCGCGAGCTGCTGAAC
AGCATGGGCATCAGCCAGCCCACCGTCGTATTCGTGAGCAAGAAAGGGCTGCAAAAGATCCTCAACGTGC
AAAAGAAGCTACCGATCATACAAAAGATCATCATCATGGATAGCAAGACCGACTACCAGGGCTTCCAAAG
CATGTACACCTTCGTGACTTCCCATTTGCCACCCGGCTTCAACGAGTACGACTTCGTGCCCGAGAGCTTC
GACCGGGACAAAACCATCGCCCTGATCATGAACAGTAGTGGCAGTACCGGATTGCCCAAGGGCGTAGCCC
TACCGCACCGCACCGCTTGTGTCCGATTCAGTCATGCCCGCGACCCCATCTTCGGCAACCAGATCATCCC
CGACACCGCTATCCTCAGCGTGGTGCCATTTCACCACGGCTTCGGCATGTTCACCACGCTGGGCTACTTG
ATCTGCGGCTTTCGGGTCGTGCTCATGTACCGCTTCGAGGAGGAGCTATTCTTGCGCAGCTTGCAAGACT
ATAAGATTCAATCTGCCCTGCTGGTGCCCACACTATTTAGCTTCTTCGCTAAGAGCACTCTCATCGACAA
GTACGACCTAAGCAACTTGCACGAGATCGCCAGCGGCGGGGCGCCGCTCAGCAAGGAGGTAGGTGAGGCC
GTGGCCAAACGCTTCCACCTACCAGGCATCCGCCAGGGCTACGGCCTGACAGAAACAACCAGCGCCATTC
TGATCACCCCCGAAGGGGACGACAAGCCTGGCGCAGTAGGCAAGGTGGTGCCCTTCTTCGAGGCTAAGGT
GGTGGACTTGGACACCGGTAAGACACTGGGTGTGAACCAGCGCGGCGAGCTGTGCGTCCGTGGCCCCATG
ATCATGAGCGGCTACGTTAACAACCCCGAGGCTACAAACGCTCTCATCGACAAGGACGGCTGGCTGCACA
GCGGCGACATCGCCTACTGGGACGAGGACGAGCACTTCTTCATCGTGGACCGGCTGAAGAGCCTGATCAA
ATACAAGGGCTACCAGGTAGCCCCAGCCGAACTGGAGAGCATCCTGCTGCAACACCCCAACATCTTCGAC
GCCGGGGTCGCCGGCCTGCCCGACGACGATGCCGGCGAGCTGCCCGCCGCAGTCGTCGTGCTGGAACACG
GTAAAACCATGACCGAGAAGGAGATCGTGGACTATGTGGCCAGCCAGGTTACAACCGCCAAGAAGCTGCG
CGGTGGTGTTGTGTTCGTGGACGAGGTGCCTAAAGGACTGACCGGCAAGTTGGACGCCCGCAAGATCCGC
GAGATTCTCATTAAGGCCAAGAAGGGCGGCAAGATCGCCGTGTAATCTGCTTGCAAGAACTGGTTCAGTA
GCTTAAGCCACTTTGTGATCCACCTTAACAGCCACGGCTTCCCTCCCGAGGTGGAGGAGCAGGCCGCCGG
CACCCTGCCCATGAGCTGCGCCCAGGAGAGCGGCATGGATAGACACCCTGCTGCTTGCGCCAGCGCCAGG
ATCAACGTCTAACTGCAGTCTAGAGTCGGGGCGGCCGGCCGCTTCGAGCAGACATGATAAGATACATTGA
TGAGTTTGGACAAACCACAACTAGAATGCAGTGAAAAAAATGCTTTATTTGTGAAATTTGTGATGCTATT
GCTTTATTTGTAACCATTATAAGCTGCAATAAACAAGTTAACAACAACAATTGCATTCATTTTATGTTTC
AGGTTCAGGGGGAGGTGTGGGAGGTTTTTTAAAGCAAGTAAAACCTCTACAAATGTGGTAAAATCGATAA
GGATCCGTTTGCGTATTGGGCGCTCTTCCGCTGATCTGCGCAGCACCATGGCCTGAAATAACCTCTGAAA
GAGGAACTTGGTTAGCTACCTTCTGAGGCGGAAAGAACCAGCTGTGGAATGTGTGTCAGTTAGGGTGTGG
AAAGTCCCCAGGCTCCCCAGCAGGCAGAAGTATGCAAAGCATGCATCTCAATTAGTCAGCAACCAGGTGT
GGAAAGTCCCCAGGCTCCCCAGCAGGCAGAAGTATGCAAAGCATGCATCTCAATTAGTCAGCAACCATAG
TCCCGCCCCTAACTCCGCCCATCCCGCCCCTAACTCCGCCCAGTTCCGCCCATTCTCCGCCCCATGGCTG
ACTAATTTTTTTTATTTATGCAGAGGCCGAGGCCGCCTCTGCCTCTGAGCTATTCCAGAAGTAGTGAGGA
GGCTTTTTTGGAGGCCTAGGCTTTTGCAAAAAGCTCGATTCTTCTGACACTAGCGCCACCATGAAGAAGC
CCGAACTCACCGCTACCAGCGTTGAAAAATTTCTCATCGAGAAGTTCGACAGTGTGAGCGACCTGATGCA
GTTGTCGGAGGGCGAAGAGAGCCGAGCCTTCAGCTTCGATGTCGGCGGACGCGGCTATGTACTGCGGGTG
AATAGCTGCGCTGATGGCTTCTACAAAGACCGCTACGTGTACCGCCACTTCGCCAGCGCTGCACTACCCA
TCCCCGAAGTGTTGGACATCGGCGAGTTCAGCGAGAGCCTGACATACTGCATCAGTAGACGCGCCCAAGG
CGTTACTCTCCAAGACCTCCCCGAAACAGAGCTGCCTGCTGTGTTACAGCCTGTCGCCGAAGCTATGGAT
GCTATTGCCGCCGCCGACCTCAGTCAAACCAGCGGCTTCGGCCCATTCGGGCCCCAAGGCATCGGCCAGT
ACACAACCTGGCGGGATTTCATTTGCGCCATTGCTGATCCCCATGTCTACCACTGGCAGACCGTGATGGA
CGACACCGTGTCCGCCAGCGTAGCTCAAGCCCTGGACGAACTGATGCTGTGGGCCGAAGACTGTCCCGAG
GTGCGCCACCTCGTCCATGCCGACTTCGGCAGCAACAACGTCCTGACCGACAACGGCCGCATCACCGCCG
TAATCGACTGGTCCGAAGCTATGTTCGGGGACAGTCAGTACGAGGTGGCCAACATCTTCTTCTGGCGGCC
CTGGCTGGCTTGCATGGAGCAGCAGACTCGCTACTTCGAGCGCCGGCATCCCGAGCTGGCCGGCAGCCCT
CGTCTGCGAGCCTACATGCTGCGCATCGGCCTGGATCAGCTCTACCAGAGCCTCGTGGACGGCAACTTCG
ACGATGCTGCCTGGGCTCAAGGCCGCTGCGATGCCATCGTCCGCAGCGGGGCCGGCACCGTCGGTCGCAC
ACAAATCGCTCGCCGGAGCGCAGCCGTATGGACCGACGGCTGCGTCGAGGTGCTGGCCGACAGCGGCAAC
CGCCGGCCCAGTACACGACCGCGCGCTAAGGAGGTAGGTCGAGTTTAAACTCTAGAACCGGTCATGGCCG
CAATAAAATATCTTTATTTTCATTACATCTGTGTGTTGGTTTTTTGTGTGTTCGAACTAGATGCTGTCGA
CCGATGCCCTTGAGAGCCTTCAACCCAGTCAGCTCCTTCCGGTGGGCGCGGGGCATGACTATCGTCGCCG
CACTTATGACTGTCTTCTTTATCATGCAACTCGTAGGACAGGTGCCGGCAGCGCTCTTCCGCTTCCTCGC
TCACTGACTCGCTGCGCTCGGTCGTTCGGCTGCGGCGAGCGGTATCAGCTCACTCAAAGGCGGTAATACG
GTTATCCACAGAATCAGGGGATAACGCAGGAAAGAACATGTGAGCAAAAGGCCAGCAAAAGGCCAGGAAC
CGTAAAAAGGCCGCGTTGCTGGCGTTTTTCCATAGGCTCCGCCCCCCTGACGAGCATCACAAAAATCGAC
GCTCAAGTCAGAGGTGGCGAAACCCGACAGGACTATAAAGATACCAGGCGTTTCCCCCTGGAAGCTCCCT
CGTGCGCTCTCCTGTTCCGACCCTGCCGCTTACCGGATACCTGTCCGCCTTTCTCCCTTCGGGAAGCGTG
GCGCTTTCTCATAGCTCACGCTGTAGGTATCTCAGTTCGGTGTAGGTCGTTCGCTCCAAGCTGGGCTGTG
TGCACGAACCCCCCGTTCAGCCCGACCGCTGCGCCTTATCCGGTAACTATCGTCTTGAGTCCAACCCGGT
AAGACACGACTTATCGCCACTGGCAGCAGCCACTGGTAACAGGATTAGCAGAGCGAGGTATGTAGGCGGT
GCTACAGAGTTCTTGAAGTGGTGGCCTAACTACGGCTACACTAGAAGAACAGTATTTGGTATCTGCGCTC
TGCTGAAGCCAGTTACCTTCGGAAAAAGAGTTGGTAGCTCTTGATCCGGCAAACAAACCACCGCTGGTAG
CGGTGGTTTTTTTGTTTGCAAGCAGCAGATTACGCGCAGAAAAAAAGGATCTCAAGAAGATCCTTTGATC
TTTTCTACGGGGTCTGACGCTCAGTGGAACGAAAACTCACGTTAAGGGATTTTGGTCATGAGATTATCAA
AAAGGATCTTCACCTAGATCCTTTTAAATTAAAAATGAAGTTTTAAATCAATCTAAAGTATATATGAGTA
AACTTGGTCTGACAGCGGCCGCAAATGCTAAACCACTGCAGTGGTTACCAGTGCTTGATCAGTGAGGCAC
CGATCTCAGCGATCTGCCTATTTCGTTCGTCCATAGTGGCCTGACTCCCCGTCGTGTAGATCACTACGAT
TCGTGAGGGCTTACCATCAGGCCCCAGCGCAGCAATGATGCCGCGAGAGCCGCGTTCACCGGCCCCCGAT
TTGTCAGCAATGAACCAGCCAGCAGGGAGGGCCGAGCGAAGAAGTGGTCCTGCTACTTTGTCCGCCTCCA
TCCAGTCTATGAGCTGCTGTCGTGATGCTAGAGTAAGAAGTTCGCCAGTGAGTAGTTTCCGAAGAGTTGT
GGCCATTGCTACTGGCATCGTGGTATCACGCTCGTCGTTCGGTATGGCTTCGTTCAACTCTGGTTCCCAG
CGGTCAAGCCGGGTCACATGATCACCCATATTATGAAGAAATGCAGTCAGCTCCTTAGGGCCTCCGATCG
TTGTCAGAAGTAAGTTGGCCGCGGTGTTGTCGCTCATGGTAATGGCAGCACTACACAATTCTCTTACCGT
CATGCCATCCGTAAGATGCTTTTCCGTGACCGGCGAGTACTCAACCAAGTCGTTTTGTGAGTAGTGTATA
CGGCGACCAAGCTGCTCTTGCCCGGCGTCTATACGGGACAACACCGCGCCACATAGCAGTACTTTGAAAG
TGCTCATCATCGGGAATCGTTCTTCGGGGCGGAAAGACTCAAGGATCTTGCCGCTATTGAGATCCAGTTC
GATATAGCCCACTCTTGCACCCAGTTGATCTTCAGCATCTTTTACTTTCACCAGCGTTTCGGGGTGTGCA
AAAACAGGCAAGCAAAATGCCGCAAAGAAGGGAATGAGTGCGACACGAAAATGTTGGATGCTCATACTCG
TCCTTTTTCAATATTATTGAAGCATTTATCAGGGTTACTAGTACGTCTCTCAAGGATAAGTAAGTAATAT
TAAGGTACGGGAGGTATTGGACAGGCCGCAATAAAATATCTTTATTTTCATTACATCTGTGTGTTGGTTT
TTTGTGTGAATCGATAGTACTAACATACGCTCTCCATCAAAACAAAACGAAACAAAACAAACTAGCAAAA
TAGGCTGTCCCCAGTGCAAGTGCAGGTGCCAGAACATTTCTCT
